Addgene plasmid #193094: FUW-MD-mTurquoise
Purpose: constitutive expression of the mitosis degradation (MD) domain of cyclin B1 fused to mTurquoise in mammalian cells
Depositing lab: Filipe Pereira. Depositing organization: Center for Neuroscience and Cell Biology, University of Coimbra. Publication: GATA2 mitotic bookmarking is required for definitive haematopoiesis. Silverio-Alves R, Kurochkin I, Rydstrom A, Vazquez Echegaray C, Haider J, Nicholls M, Rode C, Thelaus L, Lindgren AY, Ferreira AG, Brandao R, Larsson J, de Bruijn MFTR, Martin-Gonzalez J, Pereira CF. Nat Commun. 2023 Aug 14;14(1):4645. doi: 10.1038/s41467-023-40391-x. PubMed 37580379.
Backbone
  Vector backbone: FUW
  Vector type: Mammalian Expression, Lentiviral
Growth in bacteria
  Bacterial resistance: Ampicillin, 100 μg/mL
  Growth temperature: 37°C
  Growth strain: NEB Stable
  Copy number: High Copy
Gene/Insert
  Gene/Insert name: MD-mTurquoise
  Promoter: Ubc
  Cloning method: Ligation Independent Cloning
  Sequencing primers: 5′ TGAAGCTCCGGTTTTGAACT
Terms and licenses: Academic/Nonprofit Terms; Industry Terms: Not Available to Industry
How to cite: FUW-MD-mTurquoise was a gift from Filipe Pereira (Addgene plasmid # 193094 ; http://n2t.net/addgene:193094 ; RRID:Addgene_193094)
