[The description below was written by a language model from this plasmid's Addgene catalogue record and pLannotate feature annotations shown in this document.]
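Description:
FUW-MD-mTurquoise is an HIV-1-based lentiviral transfer plasmid built on the FUW backbone for constitutive expression of a fluorescent fusion protein in mammalian cells. In bacteria it is maintained through a high-copy ColE1/pUC-type origin and selected with ampicillin via the β-lactamase gene driven by its own promoter. The viral genome is transcribed in packaging cells from a CMV enhancer/promoter placed upstream of a truncated 5' LTR, an arrangement typical of Tat-independent, third-generation-style vectors. Downstream lie the Ψ packaging signal with a partial gag sequence, the Rev response element for Rev-dependent nuclear export of the full-length RNA, and the cPPT/CTS, which aids nuclear import of the reverse-transcribed genome. A second truncated LTR closes the viral unit and is followed by a bovine growth hormone polyadenylation signal. The annotated nef and Rev fragments are residual HIV-1 sequences rather than functional genes.

The internal expression cassette uses the human ubiquitin C promoter to drive a short fragment of mouse cyclin B1 (Ccnb1), described in the record as the mitosis degradation (MD) domain, fused in frame to the monomeric cyan fluorescent protein mTurquoise. A WPRE after the coding region enhances transcript stability and expression. Because this portion of cyclin B1 is described as a degradation domain acting in mitosis, the fusion is expected to be depleted at that stage while being produced constitutively otherwise. The associated study concerns mitotic bookmarking by GATA2, which suggests this construct serves as a fluorescent control or readout for MD-mediated mitotic degradation, although the record does not spell out its exact role. No mammalian drug selection marker is annotated, so transduced cells would be identified by cyan fluorescence.
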