Features (pLannotate 1.2.2; 20 found; start..end, strand, type, name):
     21..73      -  misc_feature   bom (fragment): basis of mobility region from pBR322
    228..607     +  enhancer       CMV enhancer: human cytomegalovirus immediate early enhancer
    608..807     +  promoter       CMV promoter: human cytomegalovirus (CMV) immediate early promoter
    825..1005    +  LTR            5' LTR (truncated): truncated 5' long terminal repeat (LTR) from HIV-1
   1052..1177    +  misc_feature   HIV-1 Ψ: packaging signal of human immunodeficiency virus type 1
   1161..1524    +  CDS            HIV-1 gag (fragment): gag protein from human immunodeficiency virus 1; gag
   1670..1903    +  misc_feature   RRE: The Rev response element (RRE) of HIV-1 allows for Rev-dependent mRNA export from the nucleus to the cytoplasm.
   2280..2380    +  CDS            Rev (fragment): human immunodeficiency virus 1 (HIV-1) Rev protein; rev; enhances nuclear export of unspliced and incompletely spliced viral mRNAs
   2430..2547    +  misc_feature   cPPT/CTS: central polypurine tract and central termination sequence of HIV-1
   2612..3823    +  promoter       UbC promoter: human ubiquitin C promoter
   3847..4083    +  CDS            Ccnb1 (fragment): CCNB1_MOUSE - Also known as Ccn-2, Ccnb1-rs13, Cycb, Cycb1. Experimental evidence at protein level: Swiss-Prot protein existence level 1. Essential for the control of the cell cycle at the G2/M (mitosis) transition. From Mus musculus (Mouse).
   4084..4800    +  CDS            mTurquoise: enhanced monomeric variant of CFP (Goedhart et al., 2010) mammalian codon-optimized
   4807..4829    +  misc_feature   MCS (fragment): pBluescript multiple cloning site
   4829..5417    +  misc_feature   WPRE: woodchuck hepatitis virus posttranscriptional regulatory element
   5354..5935    +  CDS            nef (fragment): NEF_HV1H2 - Experimental evidence at protein level: Swiss-Prot protein existence level 1. Extracellular Nef protein targets CD4(+) T-lymphocytes for apoptosis by interacting with CXCR4 surface receptors. From Human immunodeficiency virus type 1 group M subtype B (isolate HXB2) (HIV-1).
   5942..6122    +  LTR            5' LTR (truncated): truncated 5' long terminal repeat (LTR) from HIV-1
   6154..6265    +  polyA_signal   bGH poly(A) signal: bovine growth hormone polyadenylation signal
   6411..6999    -  rep_origin     ori: high-copy-number ColE1/pMB1/pBR322/pUC origin of replication
   7170..8030    -  CDS            AmpR: β-lactamase; bla; confers resistance to ampicillin, carbenicillin, and related antibiotics
   8031..8135    -  promoter       AmpR promoter: bla
>Addgene plasmid #193094 | FUW-MD-mTurquoise | addgene full sequence | sequence record 382210 | Addgene NGS Result
CGGGAGATCTCCCGATCCCCTATGGTGCACTCTCAGTACAATCTGCTCTGATGCCGCATAGTTAAGCCAG
TATCTGCTCCCTGCTTGTGTGTTGGAGGTCGCTGAGTAGTGCGCGAGCAAAATTTAAGCTACAACAAGGC
AAGGCTTGACCGACAATTGCATGAAGAATCTGCTTAGGGTTAGGCGTTTTGCGCTGCTTCGCGATGTACG
GGCCAGATATACGCGTTGACATTGATTATTGACTAGTTATTAATAGTAATCAATTACGGGGTCATTAGTT
CATAGCCCATATATGGAGTTCCGCGTTACATAACTTACGGTAAATGGCCCGCCTGGCTGACCGCCCAACG
ACCCCCGCCCATTGACGTCAATAATGACGTATGTTCCCATAGTAACGCCAATAGGGACTTTCCATTGACG
TCAATGGGTGGAGTATTTACGGTAAACTGCCCACTTGGCAGTACATCAAGTGTATCATATGCCAAGTACG
CCCCCTATTGACGTCAATGACGGTAAATGGCCCGCCTGGCATTATGCCCAGTACATGACCTTATGGGACT
TTCCTACTTGGCAGTACATCTACGTATTAGTCATCGCTATTACCATGGTGATGCGGTTTTGGCAGTACAT
CAATGGGCGTGGATAGCGGTTTGACTCACGGGGATTTCCAAGTCTCCACCCCATTGACGTCAATGGGAGT
TTGTTTTGGCACCAAAATCAACGGGACTTTCCAAAATGTCGTAACAACTCCGCCCCATTGACGCAAATGG
GCGGTAGGCGTGTACGGTGGGAGGTCTATATAAGCAGCGCGTTTTGCCTGTACTGGGTCTCTCTGGTTAG
ACCAGATCTGAGCCTGGGAGCTCTCTGGCTAACTAGGGAACCCACTGCTTAAGCCTCAATAAAGCTTGCC
TTGAGTGCTTCAAGTAGTGTGTGCCCGTCTGTTGTGTGACTCTGGTAACTAGAGATCCCTCAGACCCTTT
TAGTCAGTGTGGAAAATCTCTAGCAGTGGCGCCCGAACAGGGACTTGAAAGCGAAAGGGAAACCAGAGGA
GCTCTCTCGACGCAGGACTCGGCTTGCTGAAGCGCGCACGGCAAGAGGCGAGGGGCGGCGACTGGTGAGT
ACGCCAAAAATTTTGACTAGCGGAGGCTAGAAGGAGAGAGATGGGTGCGAGAGCGTCAGTATTAAGCGGG
GGAGAATTAGATCGCGATGGGAAAAAATTCGGTTAAGGCCAGGGGGAAAGAAAAAATATAAATTAAAACA
TATAGTATGGGCAAGCAGGGAGCTAGAACGATTCGCAGTTAATCCTGGCCTGTTAGAAACATCAGAAGGC
TGTAGACAAATACTGGGACAGCTACAACCATCCCTTCAGACAGGATCAGAAGAACTTAGATCATTATATA
ATACAGTAGCAACCCTCTATTGTGTGCATCAAAGGATAGAGATAAAAGACACCAAGGAAGCTTTAGACAA
GATAGAGGAAGAGCAAAACAAAAGTAAGACCACCGCACAGCAAGCGGCCGCTGATCTTCAGACCTGGAGG
AGGAGATATGAGGGACAATTGGAGAAGTGAATTATATAAATATAAAGTAGTAAAAATTGAACCATTAGGA
GTAGCACCCACCAAGGCAAAGAGAAGAGTGGTGCAGAGAGAAAAAAGAGCAGTGGGAATAGGAGCTTTGT
TCCTTGGGTTCTTGGGAGCAGCAGGAAGCACTATGGGCGCAGCGTCAATGACGCTGACGGTACAGGCCAG
ACAATTATTGTCTGGTATAGTGCAGCAGCAGAACAATTTGCTGAGGGCTATTGAGGCGCAACAGCATCTG
TTGCAACTCACAGTCTGGGGCATCAAGCAGCTCCAGGCAAGAATCCTGGCTGTGGAAAGATACCTAAAGG
ATCAACAGCTCCTGGGGATTTGGGGTTGCTCTGGAAAACTCATTTGCACCACTGCTGTGCCTTGGAATGC
TAGTTGGAGTAATAAATCTCTGGAACAGATTTGGAATCACACGACCTGGATGGAGTGGGACAGAGAAATT
AACAATTACACAAGCTTAATACACTCCTTAATTGAAGAATCGCAAAACCAGCAAGAAAAGAATGAACAAG
AATTATTGGAATTAGATAAATGGGCAAGTTTGTGGAATTGGTTTAACATAACAAATTGGCTGTGGTATAT
AAAATTATTCATAATGATAGTAGGAGGCTTGGTAGGTTTAAGAATAGTTTTTGCTGTACTTTCTATAGTG
AATAGAGTTAGGCAGGGATATTCACCATTATCGTTTCAGACCCACCTCCCAACCCCGAGGGGACCCGACA
GGCCCGAAGGAATAGAAGAAGAAGGTGGAGAGAGAGACAGAGACAGATCCATTCGATTAGTGAACGGATC
GGCACTGCGTGCGCCAATTCTGCAGACAAATGGCAGTATTCATCCACAATTTTAAAAGAAAAGGGGGGAT
TGGGGGGTACAGTGCAGGGGAAAGAATAGTAGACATAATAGCAACAGACATACAAACTAAAGAATTACAA
AAACAAATTACAAAAATTCAAAATTTTCGGGTTTATTACAGGGACAGCAGAGATCCAGTTTGGTTAATTA
ACCCGTGTCGGCTCCAGATCTGGCCTCCGCGCCGGGTTTTGGCGCCTCCCGCGGGCGCCCCCCTCCTCAC
GGCGAGCGCTGCCACGTCAGACGAAGGGCGCAGCGAGCGTCCTGATCCTTCCGCCCGGACGCTCAGGACA
GCGGCCCGCTGCTCATAAGACTCGGCCTTAGAACCCCAGTATCAGCAGAAGGACATTTTAGGACGGGACT
TGGGTGACTCTAGGGCACTGGTTTTCTTTCCAGAGAGCGGAACAGGCGAGGAAAAGTAGTCCCTTCTCGG
CGATTCTGCGGAGGGATCTCCGTGGGGCGGTGAACGCCGATGATTATATAAGGACGCGCCGGGTGTGGCA
CAGCTAGTTCCGTCGCAGCCGGGATTTGGGTCGCGGTTCTTGTTTGTGGATCGCTGTGATCGTCACTTGG
TGAGTAGCGGGCTGCTGGGCTGGCCGGGGCTTTCGTGGCCGCCGGGCCGCTCGGTGGGACGGAAGCGTGT
GGAGAGACCGCCAAGGGCTGTAGTCTGGGTCCGCGAGCAAGGTTGCCCTGAACTGGGGGTTGGGGGGAGC
GCAGCAAAATGGCGGCTGTTCCCGAGTCTTGAATGGAAGACGCTTGTGAGGCGGGCTGTGAGGTCGTTGA
AACAAGGTGGGGGGCATGGTGGGCGGCAAGAACCCAAGGTCTTGAGGCCTTCGCTAATGCGGGAAAGCTC
TTATTCGGGTGAGATGGGCTGGGGCACCATCTGGGGACCCTGACGTGAAGTTTGTCACTGACTGGAGAAC
TCGGTTTGTCGTCTGTTGCGGGGGCGGCAGTTATGGCGGTGCCGTTGGGCAGTGCACCCGTACCTTTGGG
AGCGCGCGCCCTCGTCGTGTCGTGACGTCACCCGTTCTGTTGGCTTATAATGCAGGGTGGGGCCACCTGC
CGGTAGGTGTGCGGTAGGCTTTTCTCCGTCGCAGGACGCAGGGTTCGGGCCTAGGGTAGGCTCTCCTGAA
TCGACAGGCGCCGGACCTCTGGTGAGGGGAGGGATAAGTGAGGCGTCAGTTTCTTTGGTCGGTTTTATGT
ACCTATCTTCTTAAGTAGCTGAAGCTCCGGTTTTGAACTATGCGCTCGGGGTTGGCGAGTGTGTTTTGTG
AAGTTTTTTAGGCACCTTTTGAAATGTAATCATTTGGGTCAATATGTAATTTTCAGTGTTAGACTAGTAA
ATTGTCCGCTAAATTCTGGCCGTTTTTGGCTTTTTTGTTAGACGAAGCTTGGGCCCGGGATCCATGGCTG
AGAACAAGGCAAAAGTGAGCATGGCAGGAGCCAAGAGGGTGCCCGTCACCGTGACAGCCGCTTCCAAACC
AGGCCTGAGGCCCAGAACAGCACTCGGTGACATCGGCAATAAGGTCTCTGAGGAACTGCAGGCCCGGGTG
CCTCTCAAGCGAGAAGCTAAAACTCTGGGCACCGGAAAGGGGACCGTCAAAGCTCTCCCCAAGCCTGTGG
AGAAAGTCCCTGTGTGCGAACCAGTGAGCAAGGGCGAGGAGCTGTTCACCGGGGTGGTGCCCATCCTGGT
CGAGCTGGACGGCGACGTAAACGGCCACAAGTTCAGCGTGTCCGGCGAGGGCGAGGGCGATGCCACCTAC
GGCAAGCTGACCCTGAAGTTCATCTGCACCACCGGCAAGCTGCCCGTGCCCTGGCCCACCCTCGTGACCA
CCCTGTCCTGGGGCGTGCAGTGCTTCGCCCGCTACCCCGACCACATGAAGCAGCACGACTTCTTCAAGTC
CGCCATGCCCGAAGGCTACGTCCAGGAGCGCACCATCTTCTTCAAGGACGACGGCAACTACAAGACCCGC
GCCGAGGTGAAGTTCGAGGGCGACACCCTGGTGAACCGCATCGAGCTGAAGGGCATCGACTTCAAGGAGG
ACGGCAACATCCTGGGGCACAAGCTGGAGTACAACTACATCAGCGACAACGTCTATATCACCGCCGACAA
GCAGAAGAACGGCATCAAGGCCAACTTCAAGATCCGCCACAACATCGAGGACGGCGGCGTGCAGCTCGCC
GACCACTACCAGCAGAACACCCCCATCGGCGACGGCCCCGTGCTGCTGCCCGACAACCACTACCTGAGCA
CCCAGTCCAAGCTGAGCAAAGACCCCAACGAGAAGCGCGATCACATGGTCCTGCTGGAGTTCGTGACCGC
CGCCGGGATCACTCTCGGCATGGACGAGCTGTACAAGTAAGGATCCATTCGATATCAAGCTTATCGATAA
TCAACCTCTGGATTACAAAATTTGTGAAAGATTGACTGGTATTCTTAACTATGTTGCTCCTTTTACGCTA
TGTGGATACGCTGCTTTAATGCCTTTGTATCATGCTATTGCTTCCCGTATGGCTTTCATTTTCTCCTCCT
TGTATAAATCCTGGTTGCTGTCTCTTTATGAGGAGTTGTGGCCCGTTGTCAGGCAACGTGGCGTGGTGTG
CACTGTGTTTGCTGACGCAACCCCCACTGGTTGGGGCATTGCCACCACCTGTCAGCTCCTTTCCGGGACT
TTCGCTTTCCCCCTCCCTATTGCCACGGCGGAACTCATCGCCGCCTGCCTTGCCCGCTGCTGGACAGGGG
CTCGGCTGTTGGGCACTGACAATTCCGTGGTGTTGTCGGGGAAATCATCGTCCTTTCCTTGGCTGCTCGC
CTGTGTTGCCACCTGGATTCTGCGCGGGACGTCCTTCTGCTACGTCCCTTCGGCCCTCAATCCAGCGGAC
CTTCCTTCCCGCGGCCTGCTGCCGGCTCTGCGGCCTCTTCCGCGTCTTCGCCTTCGCCCTCAGACGAGTC
GGATCTCCCTTTGGGCCGCCTCCCCGCATCGATACCGTCGACCTCGAGACCTAGAAAAACATGGAGCAAT
CACAAGTAGCAATACAGCAGCTACCAATGCTGATTGTGCCTGGCTAGAAGCACAAGAGGAGGAGGAGGTG
GGTTTTCCAGTCACACCTCAGGTACCTTTAAGACCAATGACTTACAAGGCAGCTGTAGATCTTAGCCACT
TTTTAAAAGAAAAGGGGGGACTGGAAGGGCTAATTCACTCCCAACGAAGACAAGATATCCTTGATCTGTG
GATCTACCACACACAAGGCTACTTCCCTGATTGGCAGAACTACACACCAGGGCCAGGGATCAGATATCCA
CTGACCTTTGGATGGTGCTACAAGCTAGTACCAGTTGAGCAAGAGAAGGTAGAAGAAGCCAATGAAGGAG
AGAACACCCGCTTGTTACACCCTGTGAGCCTGCATGGGATGGATGACCCGGAGAGAGAAGTATTAGAGTG
GAGGTTTGACAGCCGCCTAGCATTTCATCACATGGCCCGAGAGCTGCATCCGGACTGTACTGGGTCTCTC
TGGTTAGACCAGATCTGAGCCTGGGAGCTCTCTGGCTAACTAGGGAACCCACTGCTTAAGCCTCAATAAA
GCTTGCCTTGAGTGCTTCAAGTAGTGTGTGCCCGTCTGTTGTGTGACTCTGGTAACTAGAGATCCCTCAG
ACCCTTTTAGTCAGTGTGGAAAATCTCTAGCAGGGCCCGTTTAAACCCGCTGATCAGCCTCGACTGTGCC
TTCTAGTTGCCAGCCATCTGTTGTTTGCCCCTCCCCCGTGCCTTCCTTGACCCTGGAAGGTGCCACTCCC
ACTGTCCTTTCCTAATAAAATGAGGAAATTGCATCGCATTGTCTGAGTAGGTGTCATTCTATTCTGGGGG
GTGGGGTGGGGCAGGACAGCAAGGGGGAGGATTGGGAAGACAATAGCAGGCATGTGAGCAAAAGGCCAGC
AAAAGGCCAGGAACCGTAAAAAGGCCGCGTTGCTGGCGTTTTTCCATAGGCTCCGCCCCCCTGACGAGCA
TCACAAAAATCGACGCTCAAGTCAGAGGTGGCGAAACCCGACAGGACTATAAAGATACCAGGCGTTTCCC
CCTGGAAGCTCCCTCGTGCGCTCTCCTGTTCCGACCCTGCCGCTTACCGGATACCTGTCCGCCTTTCTCC
CTTCGGGAAGCGTGGCGCTTTCTCATAGCTCACGCTGTAGGTATCTCAGTTCGGTGTAGGTCGTTCGCTC
CAAGCTGGGCTGTGTGCACGAACCCCCCGTTCAGCCCGACCGCTGCGCCTTATCCGGTAACTATCGTCTT
GAGTCCAACCCGGTAAGACACGACTTATCGCCACTGGCAGCAGCCACTGGTAACAGGATTAGCAGAGCGA
GGTATGTAGGCGGTGCTACAGAGTTCTTGAAGTGGTGGCCTAACTACGGCTACACTAGAAGAACAGTATT
TGGTATCTGCGCTCTGCTGAAGCCAGTTACCTTCGGAAAAAGAGTTGGTAGCTCTTGATCCGGCAAACAA
ACCACCGCTGGTAGCGGTGGTTTTTTTGTTTGCAAGCAGCAGATTACGCGCAGAAAAAAAGGATCTCAAG
AAGATCCTTTGATCTTTTCTACGGGGTCTGACGCTCAGTGGAACGAAAACTCACGTTAAGGGATTTTGGT
CATGAGATTATCAAAAAGGATCTTCACCTAGATCCTTTTAAATTAAAAATGAAGTTTTAAATCAATCTAA
AGTATATATGAGTAAACTTGGTCTGACAGTTACCAATGCTTAATCAGTGAGGCACCTATCTCAGCGATCT
GTCTATTTCGTTCATCCATAGTTGCCTGACTCCCCGTCGTGTAGATAACTACGATACGGGAGGGCTTACC
ATCTGGCCCCAGTGCTGCAATGATACCGCGAGACCCACGCTCACCGGCTCCAGATTTATCAGCAATAAAC
CAGCCAGCCGGAAGGGCCGAGCGCAGAAGTGGTCCTGCAACTTTATCCGCCTCCATCCAGTCTATTAATT
GTTGCCGGGAAGCTAGAGTAAGTAGTTCGCCAGTTAATAGTTTGCGCAACGTTGTTGCCATTGCTACAGG
CATCGTGGTGTCACGCTCGTCGTTTGGTATGGCTTCATTCAGCTCCGGTTCCCAACGATCAAGGCGAGTT
ACATGATCCCCCATGTTGTGCAAAAAAGCGGTTAGCTCCTTCGGTCCTCCGATCGTTGTCAGAAGTAAGT
TGGCCGCAGTGTTATCACTCATGGTTATGGCAGCACTGCATAATTCTCTTACTGTCATGCCATCCGTAAG
ATGCTTTTCTGTGACTGGTGAGTACTCAACCAAGTCATTCTGAGAATAGTGTATGCGGCGACCGAGTTGC
TCTTGCCCGGCGTCAATACGGGATAATACCGCGCCACATAGCAGAACTTTAAAAGTGCTCATCATTGGAA
AACGTTCTTCGGGGCGAAAACTCTCAAGGATCTTACCGCTGTTGAGATCCAGTTCGATGTAACCCACTCG
TGCACCCAACTGATCTTCAGCATCTTTTACTTTCACCAGCGTTTCTGGGTGAGCAAAAACAGGAAGGCAA
AATGCCGCAAAAAAGGGAATAAGGGCGACACGGAAATGTTGAATACTCATACTCTTCCTTTTTCAATATT
ATTGAAGCATTTATCAGGGTTATTGTCTCATGAGCGGATACATATTTGAATGTATTTAGAAAAATAAACA
AATAGGGGTTCCGCGCACATTTCCCCGAAAAGTGCCACCTGACGTCGACGGAT
